Addgene plasmid #247186: pcDNA3.1/Puro-CAG-JEDI-2Psub
Purpose: Genetically encoded voltage indicator (GEVI) JEDI-2Psub expressed under strong mammalian promoter (CAG)
Depositing lab: Francois St-Pierre. Depositing organization: Baylor College of Medicine. Publication: All-optical voltage interrogation for probing synaptic plasticity in vivo. Carolan J, Land MA, Lu X, Beau M, Kostadinov D, St-Pierre F, Clark BA, Hausser M. Nat Commun. 2025 Oct 3;16(1):8834. doi: 10.1038/s41467-025-63867-4. PubMed 41044179.
Backbone
  Vector backbone: pcDNA3.1/Puro-CAG
  Backbone size w/o insert (bp): 6104
  Total vector size (bp): 7382
  Vector type: Mammalian Expression
  Selectable markers: Puromycin
Growth in bacteria
  Bacterial resistance: Ampicillin, 100 μg/mL
  Growth temperature: 37°C
  Growth strain: DH5alpha
  Copy number: High Copy
Gene/Insert
  Gene/Insert name: JEDI-2Psub (alt name: JEDI2Psub)
  Species: Synthetic
  Insert size (bp): 1284
  GenBank ID: PX400569
  Promoter: CAG
  Cloning method: Restriction Enzyme; 5′ cloning site NheI (not destroyed); 3′ cloning site HindIII (not destroyed)
  Sequencing primers: 5′ AAGGTGGTGGCTGGTGTGGC; 3′ TAGAAGGCACAGTCGAGG
Terms and licenses: Academic/Nonprofit Terms; Industry Terms: Not Available to Industry
Depositor comments: This plasmid was only used for in vitro characterization and was not tested in vivo in the corresponding publication.
How to cite: pcDNA3.1/Puro-CAG-JEDI-2Psub was a gift from Francois St-Pierre (Addgene plasmid # 247186 ; http://n2t.net/addgene:247186 ; RRID:Addgene_247186)
