[The description below was written by a language model from this plasmid's Addgene catalogue record and pLannotate feature annotations shown in this document.]
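Description:
pcDNA3.1/Puro-CAG-JEDI-2Psub is a mammalian expression plasmid of about 7.4 kb, built on a pcDNA3.1-derived backbone in which the usual promoter has been replaced by CAG and the mammalian selection marker is puromycin. It is maintained in E. coli at high copy through a ColE1/pUC-type origin and selected with ampicillin via the β-lactamase gene. An f1 phage origin and remnants of a lac promoter/operator region are also present as backbone carry-overs. For selection of transfected mammalian cells, an SV40 enhancer/early promoter drives puromycin N-acetyltransferase, terminated by an SV40 polyadenylation signal. The short bleomycin-resistance fragment annotated just downstream of PuroR looks like a vestige of an earlier marker rather than a functional gene.

The payload is JEDI-2Psub, a synthetic genetically encoded voltage indicator of roughly 1.3 kb, cloned between NheI and HindIII sites that were both retained. Expression is driven by the composite CAG promoter, annotated here as the CMV immediate-early enhancer, the chicken β-actin promoter and a chimeric β-actin/β-globin intron, which together give strong constitutive transcription in many mammalian cell types. A bovine growth hormone polyadenylation signal terminates the transcript. The automated annotation recognises only a GFP-derived segment within the insert, which is the fluorescent reporter portion of the indicator. The rest of the coding sequence is not annotated. The short "HBB" call immediately after the intron most likely reflects β-globin-derived sequence belonging to the CAG cassette, not a separate gene. The depositor notes that this plasmid was used only for in vitro characterisation of the indicator and was not tested in vivo.
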