Features (pLannotate 1.2.2; 19 found; start..end, strand, type, name):
     83..204     +  polyA_signal   SV40 poly(A) signal: SV40 polyadenylation signal
    277..293     -  protein_bind   lac operator: The lac repressor binds to the lac operator to inhibit transcription in E. coli. This inhibition can be relieved by adding lactose or isopropyl-β-D-thiogalactopyranoside (IPTG). lac repressor encoded by lacI
    301..331     -  promoter       lac promoter: promoter for the E. coli lac operon
    346..367     -  protein_bind   CAP binding site: CAP binding activates transcription in the presence of cAMP. E. coli catabolite activator protein
    380..472     -  CDS            lacI (fragment): lac repressor; lacI; The lac repressor binds to the lac operator to inhibit transcription in E. coli. This inhibition can be relieved by adding lactose or isopropyl-β-D-thiogalactopyranoside (IPTG).
    655..1243    -  rep_origin     ori: high-copy-number ColE1/pMB1/pBR322/pUC origin of replication
   1414..2274    -  CDS            AmpR: β-lactamase; bla; confers resistance to ampicillin, carbenicillin, and related antibiotics
   2275..2379    -  promoter       AmpR promoter: bla
   2411..2790    +  enhancer       CMV enhancer: human cytomegalovirus immediate early enhancer
   2792..3069    +  promoter       chicken β-actin promoter: No description available
   3070..4086    +  intron         chimeric intron: chimera between introns from chicken β-actin and rabbit β-globin
   4090..4224    +  CDS            HBB: HBB_COLGU - Experimental evidence at transcript level: Swiss-Prot protein existence level 2. Involved in oxygen transport from the lung to the various peripheral tissues. From Colobus guereza (Mantled guereza) (Eastern black-and-white colobus monkey).
   4705..5424    +  CDS            cEGFP: cEGFP is a basic (constitutively fluorescent) green fluorescent protein published in 2008, derived from Aequorea victoria.
   5659..5883    +  polyA_signal   bGH poly(A) signal: bovine growth hormone polyadenylation signal
   5887..5908    +  promoter       SV40 promoter (fragment): SV40 enhancer and early promoter
   5929..6357    +  rep_origin     f1 ori (sequence partly withheld): f1 bacteriophage origin of replication; arrow indicates direction of (+) strand synthesis
   6371..6700    +  promoter       SV40 promoter: SV40 enhancer and early promoter
   6711..7310    +  CDS            PuroR: puromycin N-acetyltransferase; pac from Streptomyces alboniger; confers resistance to puromycin
   7317..88      +  CDS            ble (fragment) (across the origin): BLE_KLEPN - Experimental evidence at protein level: Swiss-Prot protein existence level 1. Binding protein with a strong affinity to the bleomycin family of antibiotics. Binds to CL990; an antimitotic-antibiotic compound. From Klebsiella pneumoniae.
>Addgene plasmid #247186 | pcDNA3.1/Puro-CAG-JEDI-2Psub | addgene full sequence | sequence record 491259 | Addgene NGS Result
GGGCTTCGGAATCGTTTTCCGGGACGCCGGCTGGATGATCCTCCAGCGCGGGGATCTCATGCTGGAGTTC
TTCGCCCACCCCAACTTGTTTATTGCAGCTTATAATGGTTACAAATAAAGCAATAGCATCACAAATTTCA
CAAATAAAGCATTTTTTTCACTGCATTCTAGTTGTGGTTTGTCCAAACTCATCAATGTATCTTATCATGT
CTGTATACCGTCGACCTCTAGCTAGAGCTTGGCGTAATCATGGTCATAGCTGTTTCCTGTGTGAAATTGT
TATCCGCTCACAATTCCACACAACATACGAGCCGGAAGCATAAAGTGTAAAGCCTGGGGTGCCTAATGAG
TGAGCTAACTCACATTAATTGCGTTGCGCTCACTGCCCGCTTTCCAGTCGGGAAACCTGTCGTGCCAGCT
GCATTAATGAATCGGCCAACGCGCGGGGAGAGGCGGTTTGCGTATTGGGCGCTCTTCCGCTTCCTCGCTC
ACTGACTCGCTGCGCTCGGTCGTTCGGCTGCGGCGAGCGGTATCAGCTCACTCAAAGGCGGTAATACGGT
TATCCACAGAATCAGGGGATAACGCAGGAAAGAACATGTGAGCAAAAGGCCAGCAAAAGGCCAGGAACCG
TAAAAAGGCCGCGTTGCTGGCGTTTTTCCATAGGCTCCGCCCCCCTGACGAGCATCACAAAAATCGACGC
TCAAGTCAGAGGTGGCGAAACCCGACAGGACTATAAAGATACCAGGCGTTTCCCCCTGGAAGCTCCCTCG
TGCGCTCTCCTGTTCCGACCCTGCCGCTTACCGGATACCTGTCCGCCTTTCTCCCTTCGGGAAGCGTGGC
GCTTTCTCATAGCTCACGCTGTAGGTATCTCAGTTCGGTGTAGGTCGTTCGCTCCAAGCTGGGCTGTGTG
CACGAACCCCCCGTTCAGCCCGACCGCTGCGCCTTATCCGGTAACTATCGTCTTGAGTCCAACCCGGTAA
GACACGACTTATCGCCACTGGCAGCAGCCACTGGTAACAGGATTAGCAGAGCGAGGTATGTAGGCGGTGC
TACAGAGTTCTTGAAGTGGTGGCCTAACTACGGCTACACTAGAAGAACAGTATTTGGTATCTGCGCTCTG
CTGAAGCCAGTTACCTTCGGAAAAAGAGTTGGTAGCTCTTGATCCGGCAAACAAACCACCGCTGGTAGCG
GTGGTTTTTTTGTTTGCAAGCAGCAGATTACGCGCAGAAAAAAAGGATCTCAAGAAGATCCTTTGATCTT
TTCTACGGGGTCTGACGCTCAGTGGAACGAAAACTCACGTTAAGGGATTTTGGTCATGAGATTATCAAAA
AGGATCTTCACCTAGATCCTTTTAAATTAAAAATGAAGTTTTAAATCAATCTAAAGTATATATGAGTAAA
CTTGGTCTGACAGTTACCAATGCTTAATCAGTGAGGCACCTATCTCAGCGATCTGTCTATTTCGTTCATC
CATAGTTGCCTGACTCCCCGTCGTGTAGATAACTACGATACGGGAGGGCTTACCATCTGGCCCCAGTGCT
GCAATGATACCGCGAGACCCACGCTCACCGGCTCCAGATTTATCAGCAATAAACCAGCCAGCCGGAAGGG
CCGAGCGCAGAAGTGGTCCTGCAACTTTATCCGCCTCCATCCAGTCTATTAATTGTTGCCGGGAAGCTAG
AGTAAGTAGTTCGCCAGTTAATAGTTTGCGCAACGTTGTTGCCATTGCTACAGGCATCGTGGTGTCACGC
TCGTCGTTTGGTATGGCTTCATTCAGCTCCGGTTCCCAACGATCAAGGCGAGTTACATGATCCCCCATGT
TGTGCAAAAAAGCGGTTAGCTCCTTCGGTCCTCCGATCGTTGTCAGAAGTAAGTTGGCCGCAGTGTTATC
ACTCATGGTTATGGCAGCACTGCATAATTCTCTTACTGTCATGCCATCCGTAAGATGCTTTTCTGTGACT
GGTGAGTACTCAACCAAGTCATTCTGAGAATAGTGTATGCGGCGACCGAGTTGCTCTTGCCCGGCGTCAA
TACGGGATAATACCGCGCCACATAGCAGAACTTTAAAAGTGCTCATCATTGGAAAACGTTCTTCGGGGCG
AAAACTCTCAAGGATCTTACCGCTGTTGAGATCCAGTTCGATGTAACCCACTCGTGCACCCAACTGATCT
TCAGCATCTTTTACTTTCACCAGCGTTTCTGGGTGAGCAAAAACAGGAAGGCAAAATGCCGCAAAAAAGG
GAATAAGGGCGACACGGAAATGTTGAATACTCATACTCTTCCTTTTTCAATATTATTGAAGCATTTATCA
GGGTTATTGTCTCATGAGCGGATACATATTTGAATGTATTTAGAAAAATAAACAAATAGGGGTTCCGCGC
ACATTTCCCCGAAAAGTGCCACCTGACGTCGACATTGATTATTGACTAGTTATTAATAGTAATCAATTAC
GGGGTCATTAGTTCATAGCCCATATATGGAGTTCCGCGTTACATAACTTACGGTAAATGGCCCGCCTGGC
TGACCGCCCAACGACCCCCGCCCATTGACGTCAATAATGACGTATGTTCCCATAGTAACGCCAATAGGGA
CTTTCCATTGACGTCAATGGGTGGAGTATTTACGGTAAACTGCCCACTTGGCAGTACATCAAGTGTATCA
TATGCCAAGTACGCCCCCTATTGACGTCAATGACGGTAAATGGCCCGCCTGGCATTATGCCCAGTACATG
ACCTTATGGGACTTTCCTACTTGGCAGTACATCTACGTATTAGTCATCGCTATTACCATGGTCGAGGTGA
GCCCCACGTTCTGCTTCACTCTCCCCATCTCCCCCCCCTCCCCACCCCCAATTTTGTATTTATTTATTTT
TTAATTATTTTGTGCAGCGATGGGGGCGGGGGGGGGGGGGGGGCGCGCGCCAGGGGGGGGGGGGGGGGGG
GAGGGGGGGGGSGGGGSGAGGSGGAGAGGTGSGGCGGCAGCCAATCAGAGCGGCGCGCTCCGAAAGTTTC
CTTTTATGGCGAGGCGGCGGCGGCGGCGGCCCTATAAAAAGCGAAGCGCGCGGCGGGCGGGAGTCGCTGC
GCGCTGCCTTCGCCCCGTGCCCCGCTCCGCCGCCGCCTCGCGCCGCCCGCCCCGGCTCTGACTGACCGCG
TTACTCCCACAGGTGAGCGGGCGGGACGGCCCTTCTCCTCCGGGCTGTAATTAGCGCTTGGTTTAATGAC
GGCTTGTTTCTTTTCTGTGGCTGCGTGAAAGCCTTGAGGGGCTCCGGGAGGGCCCTTTGTGCGGGGGGAG
CGGCTCGGGGGGTGCGTGCGTGTGTGTGTGCGTGGGGAGCGCCGCGTGCGGCTCCGCGCTGCCCGGCGGC
TGTGAGCGCTGCGGGCGCGGCGCGGGGCTTTGTGCGCTCCGCAGTGTGCGCGAGGGGAGCGCGGCCGGGG
GCGGTGCCCCGCGGTGCGGGGGGGGCTGCGAGGGGAACAAAGGCTGCGTGCGGGGTGTGTGCGTGGGGGG
GTGAGCAGGGGGTGTGGGCGCGTCGGTCGGGCTGCAACCCCCCCTGCACCCCCCTCCCCGAGTTGCTGAG
CACGGCCCGGCTTCGGGTGCGGGGCTCCGTACGGGGCGTGGCGCGGGGCTCGCCGTGCCGGGCGGGGGGT
GGCGGCAGGTGGGGGTGCCGGGCGGGGCGGGGCCGCCTCGGGCCGGGGAGGGCTCGGGGGAGGGGCGCGG
CGGCCCCCGGAGCGCCGGCGGCTGTCGAGGCGCGGCGAGCCGCAGCCATTGCCTTTTATGGTAATCGTGC
GAGAGGGCGCAGGGACTTCCTTTGTCCCAAATCTGTGCGGAGCCGAAATCTGGGAGGCGCCGCCGCACCC
CCTCTAGCGGGCGCGGGGCGAAGCGGTGCGGCGCCGGCAGGAAGGAAATGGGCGGGGAGGGCCTTCGTGC
GTCGCCGCGCCGCCGTCCCCTTCTCCCTCTCCAGCCTCGGGGCTGTCCGCGGGGGGACGGCTGCCTTCGG
GGGGGACGGGGCAGGGCGGGGTTCGGCTTCTGGCGTGTGACCGGCGGCTCTAGAGCCTCTGCTAACCATG
TTCATGCCTTCTTCTTTTTCCTACAGCTCCTGGGCAACGTGCTGGTTATTGTGCTGTCTCATCATTTTGG
CAAAGAATTCCTCGAGGAATTCACTCCTCAGGTGCAGGCTGCCTATCAGAAGGTGGTGGCTGGTGTGGCC
AATGCCCTGGCTCACAAATACCACTGAGATCTGCATGAGCTAGCCGCCACCATGGAGACGACTGTGAGGT
ATGAACAGGGGTCAGAGCTCACTAAAACTTCGAGCTCTCCAACAGCAGATGAGCCCACGATAAAGATTGA
TGATGGTCGTGATGAGGGTAATGAACAAGACAGCTGTTCCAATACCATTAGGAGAAAAATTTCCCCGTTT
GTGATGTCATTTGGATTCAGAGTATTTGGAGTTGTGCTTATCATTGTAGACATCATAGTGGTGATTGTGG
ATCTGGCCATCAGTGAGAAGAAAAGAGGCATTAGAGAGATTCTTGAAGGTGTTTCCCTGGCTATAGCACT
CTTCTTCCTTGTTGATGTTCTCATGAGAGTGTTTGTTGAAGGCTTCAAGAACTATTTCCGGTCCAAACTG
GTTACTTTGGATGCAGTCATAGTAGTGGGCACTCTGCTAATTAATATGACCTACTCCTTCTCTGACCTTG
CTGCCTTTAACAGCGAGAACGTGTATATTACCGCGGATAAACAGAAAAACGGCATTAAAGCGAACTTTAC
CGTGCGCCATAACGTGGAAGATGGCAGCGTGCAGCTGGCGGATCATTATCAGCAGAACACCCCGATTGGC
GATGGCCCGGTGCTGCTGCCGGATAACCATTATCTGAGCCACCAGACCGTGCTGAGCAAAGATCCGAACG
AAAAACGCGATCACATGGTGCTGCTGGAATTTGTGACCGCAGCGGGCATTACACACGGCATGGATGAACT
GTATGGCGGCACCGGCGGCAGCGCGAGCCAGGGCGAAGAACTGTTTACCGGCGTGGTGCCGATTCTGGTG
GAACTGGATGGCGATGTGAACGGCCATAAATTTAGCGTGCGCGGCGAAGGCGAAGGCGATGCGACCATTG
GCAAACTGACCCTGAAATTTATTTGCACCACCGGCAAACTACCGGTGCCGTGGCCGACCCTGGTGACCAC
CTTAACCTATGGCGTGCAGTGCTTTAGCCGCTATCCGGATCATATGAAACGCCATGATTTTTTTAAAAGC
GCGATGCCGGAAGGCTATGTGCAGGAACGCACCATTAGCTTTAAAGATGATGGCAAATATAAAACCCGCG
CGGTGGTGAAATTTGAAGGCGATACCCTGGTGAACCGCATTGAACTGAAAGGCACCGATTTTAAAGAAGA
TGGCAACATTCTGGGGCATAAACTGGAATATGATTGGACAGATCAGATGCCGCACATGGTTACTCTTCTT
CGAGTTCTGAAAATTGTTATCTTAATAAGAATATTTCGCCTGGCTTCACAGAAGAAACAACTTGAAGTGG
TAACCTAATGAAAGCTTGGTACCGAGCTCGGATCCACTAGTCCAGTGTGGTGGAATTCTGCAGATATCCA
GCACAGTGGCGGCCGCTCGAGTCTAGAGGGCCCGTTTAAACCCGCTGATCAGCCTCGACTGTGCCTTCTA
GTTGCCAGCCATCTGTTGTTTGCCCCTCCCCCGTGCCTTCCTTGACCCTGGAAGGTGCCACTCCCACTGT
CCTTTCCTAATAAAATGAGGAAATTGCATCGCATTGTCTGAGTAGGTGTCATTCTATTCTGGGGGGTGGG
GTGGGGCAGGACAGCAAGGGGGAGGATTGGGAAGACAATAGCAGGCATGCTGGGGATGCGGTGGGCTCTA
TGGCTTCTGAGGCGGAAAGAACCAGCTGGGGCTCTAGGGGGTATCCCC
[124 nt withheld, positions 5929-6052]
C
[91 nt withheld, positions 6054-6144]
A
[49 nt withheld, positions 6146-6194]
CCTTTGACGTTGGAGTCCACGTTCTTT
[37 nt withheld, positions 6222-6258]
ACCCTATCTCGGTCTATTCTTTTGATTTATAAGGGATTTTGCCGATTTCGGCCTATTGGTTAAAAAATGA
GCTGATTTAACAAAAATTTAACGCGAATTAATTCTGTGGAATGTGTGTCAGTTAGGGTGTGGAAAGTCCC
CAGGCTCCCCAGCAGGCAGAAGTATGCAAAGCATGCATCTCAATTAGTCAGCAACCAGGTGTGGAAAGTC
CCCAGGCTCCCCAGCAGGCAGAAGTATGCAAAGCATGCATCTCAATTAGTCAGCAACCATAGTCCCGCCC
CTAACTCCGCCCATCCCGCCCCTAACTCCGCCCAGTTCCGCCCATTCTCCGCCCCATGGCTGACTAATTT
TTTTTATTTATGCAGAGGCCGAGGCCGCCTCTGCCTCTGAGCTATTCCAGAAGTAGTGAGGAGGCTTTTT
TGGAGGCCTAGGCTTTTGCAAAAAGCTCCCGCATGACCGAGTACAAGCCCACGGTGCGCCTCGCCACCCG
CGACGACGTCCCCAGGGCCGTACGCACCCTCGCCGCCGCGTTCGCCGACTACCCCGCCACGCGCCACACC
GTCGATCCGGACCGCCACATCGAGCGGGTCACCGAGCTGCAAGAACTCTTCCTCACGCGCGTCGGGCTCG
ACATCGGCAAGGTGTGGGTCGCGGACGACGGCGCCGCGGTGGCGGTCTGGACCACGCCGGAGAGCGTCGA
AGCGGGGGCGGTGTTCGCCGAGATCGGCCCGCGCATGGCCGAGTTGAGCGGTTCCCGGCTGGCCGCGCAG
CAACAGATGGAAGGCCTCCTGGCGCCGCACCGGCCCAAGGAGCCCGCGTGGTTCCTGGCCACCGTCGGCG
TCTCGCCCGACCACCAGGGCAAGGGTCTGGGCAGCGCCGTCGTGCTCCCCGGAGTGGAGGCGGCCGAGCG
CGCCGGGGTGCCCGCCTTCCTGGAGACCTCCGCGCCCCGCAACCTCCCCTTCTACGAGCGGCTCGGCTTC
ACCGTCACCGCCGACGTCGAGGTGCCCGAAGGACCGCGCACCTGGTGCATGACCCGCAAGCCCGGTGCCT
GATTCGAAATGACCGACCAAGCGACGCCCAACCTGCCATCACGAGATTTCGATTCCACCGCCGCCTTCTA
TGAAAGGTT
